>Addgene plasmid #17253 | pCM5.37 | depositor full sequence | sequence record 8549 | Author sequence
CTTTCCTGCGTTATCCCCTGATTCTGTGGATAACCGTATTACCGCCTTTGAGTGAGCTGATACCGCTCGC
CGCAGCCGAACGACCGAGCGCAGCGAGTCAGTGAGCGAGGAAGCGGAAGAGCGCCCAATACGCAAACCGC
CTCTCCCCGCGCGTTGGCCGATTCATTAATGCAGCTGGCACGACAGGTTTCCCGACTGGAAAGCGGGCAG
TGAGCGCAACGCAATTAATACGCGTACCGCTAGCCAGGAAGAGTTTGTAGAAACGCAAAAAGGCCATCCG
TCAGGATGGCCTTCTGCTTAGTTTGATGCCTGGCAGTTTATGGCGGGCGTCCTGCCCGCCACCCTCCGGG
CCGTTGCTTCACAACGTTCAAATCCGCTCCCGGCGGATTTGTCCTACTCAGGAGAGCGTTCACCGACAAA
CAACAGATAAAACGAAAGGCCCAGTCTTCCGACTGAGCCTTTCGTTTTATTTGATGCCTGGCAGTTCCCT
ACTCTCGCGTTAACGCTAGCATGGATGTTTTCCCAGTCACGACGTTGTAAAACGACGGCCAGTCTTAAGC
TCGGGCCCTGCAGCTCTAGAGCTCGAATTCTACAGGTCACTAATACCATCTAAGTAGTTGATTCATAGTG
ACTGCATATGTTGTGTTTTACAGTATTATGTAGTCTGTTTTTTATGCAAAATCTAATTTAATATATTGAT
ATTTATATCATTTTACGTTTCTCGTTCAACTTTCTTGTACAAAGTGGGATAAGAGCTCCGCATCGGCCGC
TGTCATCAGATCGCCATCTCGCGCCCGTGCCTCTGACTTCTAAGTCCAATTACTCTTCAACATCCCTACA
TGCTCTTTCTCCCTGTGCTCCCACCCCCTATTTTTGTTATTATCAAAAAACTTCTCTTAATTTCTTTGTT
TTTTAGCTTCTTTTAAGTCACCTCTAACAATGAAATTGTGTAGATTCAAAAATAGAATTAATTCGTAATA
AAAAGTCGAAAAAAATTGTGCTCCCTCCCCCCATTAATAATAATTCTATCCCAAAATCTACACAATGTTC
TGTGTACACTTCTTATGTTTTTTACTTCTGATAAATTTTTTTGAAACATCATAGAAAAAACCGCACACAA
AATACCTTATCATATGTTACGTTTCAGTTTATGACCGCAATTTTTATTTCTTCGCACGTCTGGGCCTCTC
ATGACGTCAAATCATGCTCATCGTGAAAAAGTTTTGGAGTATTTTTGGAATTTTTCAATCAAGTGAAAGT
TTATGAAATTAATTTTCCTGCTTTTGCTTTTTGGGGTTTCCCCTATTGTTTGTCAAGATTTCGAGGACGG
CGTTTTTCTTGCTAAAATCACAAGTATTGATGAGCACGATGCAAGAAAGATCGGAAGAAGGTTTGGGTTT
GAGGCTCAGTGGAAGGTGAGTAGAAGTTGATAATTTGAAAGTGGAGTAGTGTCTATGGGGTTTTTGCCTT
AAATGACAGAATACATTCCCAATATACCAAACATAACTGTTTCAACTTTATTATACAAAGTTGGCATTAT
AAAAAAGCATTGCTTATCAATTTGTTGCAACGAACAGGTCACTATCAGTCAAAATAAAATCATTATTTGG
AGCTCCATGGTAGCGTTAACGCGGCCGCGATATCCCCTATAGTGAGTCGTATTACATGGTCATAGCTGTT
TCCTGGCAGCTCTGGCCCGTGTCTCAAAATCTCTGATGTTACATTGCACAAGATAAAAATATATCATCAT
GAACAATAAAACTGTCTGCTTACATAAACAGTAATACAAGGGGTGTTATGAGCCATATTCAACGGGAAAC
GTCGAGGCCGCGATTAAATTCCAACATGGATGCTGATTTATATGGGTATAAATGGGCTCGCGATAATGTC
GGGCAATCAGGTGCGACAATCTATCGCTTGTATGGGAAGCCCGATGCGCCAGAGTTGTTTCTGAAACATG
GCAAAGGTAGCGTTGCCAATGATGTTACAGATGAGATGGTCAGACTAAACTGGCTGACGGAATTTATGCC
TCTTCCGACCATCAAGCATTTTATCCGTACTCCTGATGATGCATGGTTACTCACCACTGCGATCCCCGGA
AAAACAGCATTCCAGGTATTAGAAGAATATCCTGATTCAGGTGAAAATATTGTTGATGCGCTGGCAGTGT
TCCTGCGCCGGTTGCATTCGATTCCTGTTTGTAATTGTCCTTTTAACAGCGATCGCGTATTTCGTCTCGC
TCAGGCGCAATCACGAATGAATAACGGTTTGGTTGATGCGAGTGATTTTGATGACGAGCGTAATGGCTGG
CCTGTTGAACAAGTCTGGAAAGAAATGCATAAACTTTTGCCATTCTCACCGGATTCAGTCGTCACTCATG
GTGATTTCTCACTTGATAACCTTATTTTTGACGAGGGGAAATTAATAGGTTGTATTGATGTTGGACGAGT
CGGAATCGCAGACCGATACCAGGATCTTGCCATCCTATGGAACTGCCTCGGTGAGTTTTCTCCTTCATTA
CAGAAACGGCTTTTTCAAAAATATGGTATTGATAATCCTGATATGAATAAATTGCAGTTTCATTTGATGC
TCGATGAGTTTTTCTAATCAGAATTGGTTAATTGGTTGTAACACTGGCAGAGCATTACGCTGACTTGACG
GGACGGCGCAAGCTCATGACCAAAATCCCTTAACGTGAGTTACGCGTCGTTCCACTGAGCGTCAGACCCC
GTAGAAAAGATCAAAGGATCTTCTTGAGATCCTTTTTTTCTGCGCGTAATCTGCTGCTTGCAAACAAAAA
AACCACCGCTACCAGCGGTGGTTTGTTTGCCGGATCAAGAGCTACCAACTCTTTTTCCGAAGGTAACTGG
CTTCAGCAGAGCGCAGATACCAAATACTGTCCTTCTAGTGTAGCCGTAGTTAGGCCACCACTTCAAGAAC
TCTGTAGCACCGCCTACATACCTCGCTCTGCTAATCCTGTTACCAGTGGCTGCTGCCAGTGGCGATAAGT
CGTGTCTTACCGGGTTGGACTCAAGACGATAGTTACCGGATAAGGCGCAGCGGTCGGGCTGAACGGGGGG
TTCGTGCACACAGCCCAGCTTGGAGCGAACGACCTACACCGAACTGAGATACCTACAGCGTGAGCATTGA
GAAAGCGCCACGCTTCCCGAAGGGAGAAAGGCGGACAGGTATCCGGTAAGCGGCAGGGTCGGAACAGGAG
AGCGCACGAGGGAGCTTCCAGGGGGAAACGCCTGGTATCTTTATAGTCCTGTCGGGTTTCGCCACCTCTG
ACTTGAGCGTCGATTTTTGTGATGCTCGTCAGGGGGGCGGAGCCTATGGAAAAACGCCAGCAACGCGGCC
TTTTTACGGTTCCTGGCCTTTTGCTGGCCTTTTGCTCACATGTT
Features (pLannotate 1.2.2; 11 found; start..end, strand, type, name):
    121..213     +  CDS            lacI (fragment): lac repressor; lacI; The lac repressor binds to the lac operator to inhibit transcription in E. coli. This inhibition can be relieved by adding lactose or isopropyl-β-D-thiogalactopyranoside (IPTG).
    268..295     -  terminator     rrnB T2 terminator: transcription terminator T2 from the E. coli rrnB gene
    427..470     +  terminator     rrnB T1 terminator: Escherichia coli rrnB; transcription terminator T1 from the E. coli rrnB gene
    517..553     -  CDS            lacZα (fragment): LacZα fragment of β-galactosidase; lacZ fragment
    624..747     -  protein_bind   attR2: mutant version of attR; recombination site for the Gateway® LR reaction LR Clonase™
   1263..1415    +  CDS            aex-5 (fragment): AEX5_CAEEL - Also known as kpc-3 From Caenorhabditis elegans.
   1513..1533    -  protein_bind   attB3: mutant version of attB; core recombination site for the Gateway® BP reaction BP Clonase™
   1524..1609    -  protein_bind   attL1 (fragment): mutant version of attL; recombination site for the Gateway® LR reaction LR Clonase™
   1646..1664    -  promoter       T7 promoter: promoter for bacteriophage T7 RNA polymerase
   1798..2607    +  CDS            KanR: aminoglycoside phosphotransferase; aph(3')-Ia; confers resistance to kanamycin in bacteria or G418 (Geneticin®) in eukaryotes
   2754..3342    +  rep_origin     ori: high-copy-number ColE1/pMB1/pBR322/pUC origin of replication
