[The description below was written by a language model from this plasmid's Addgene catalogue record and pLannotate feature annotations shown in this document.]
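Description:
pCM5.37 is a Gateway entry clone built in the pDONRP2RP3 donor backbone, carrying the C. elegans unc-54 3' region (a 764 bp insert taken from pPD49.78). The fragment was introduced by a BP recombination that consumed the donor's attP2R and attP3 sites. The insert should therefore be flanked by the recombined sites used for the third (3') position in MultiSite Gateway assembly. The automated annotation reports an attR2 site on one side and, on the other, an attB3 core overlapping a partial hit labelled attL1. That second site is most plausibly the attL3-type site expected for this backbone rather than a true attL1. The plasmid is maintained in E. coli through a high-copy ColE1/pUC-type origin and selected with kanamycin via the aph(3')-Ia resistance gene. The full depositor sequence is about 3.4 kb, consistent with the stated backbone and insert sizes.

The remaining annotated features are standard donor-vector elements. rrnB T1 and T2 terminators sit upstream of the recombination cassette to insulate it from read-through transcription, a T7 promoter lies next to the far att site, and there are short lacI and lacZα remnants. A fragment matching aex-5 is annotated within the insert and probably reflects genomic sequence adjacent to unc-54 carried along with the 3' region. The plasmid contains no promoter or coding sequence intended for expression in worms; it only supplies a 3' UTR and downstream module. In an LR reaction it would be combined with promoter and ORF entry clones and a destination vector to build C. elegans transgenes. The associated study compared the contribution of 3' UTRs to gene expression in the germline.
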