Addgene plasmid #17253: pCM5.37
Depositing lab: Geraldine Seydoux. Depositing organization: Johns Hopkins University and School of Medicine. Publication: 3' UTRs are the primary regulators of gene expression in the C. elegans germline. Merritt C, Rasoloson D, Ko D, Seydoux G. Curr Biol. 2008 Oct 14;18(19):1476-82. doi: 10.1016/j.cub.2008.08.013. Epub 2008 Sep 25. PubMed 18818082.
Backbone
  Vector backbone: pDONRP2RP3
  Backbone size w/o insert (bp): 2641
  Vector type: Gateway
Growth in bacteria
  Bacterial resistance: Kanamycin, 50 μg/mL
  Growth temperature: 37°C
  Growth strain: DH5alpha
  Copy number: Unknown
Gene/Insert
  Gene/Insert name: unc-54 3' from pPD49.78 in pDONRP2RP3
  Species: C. elegans (nematode)
  Insert size (bp): 764
  Cloning method: Gateway Cloning; 5′ cloning site attP2R (destroyed during cloning); 3′ cloning site attP3 (destroyed during cloning)
  Sequencing primers: 5′ M13Forward
Terms and licenses: Academic/Nonprofit Terms; Industry Terms: Not Available to Industry
How to cite: pCM5.37 was a gift from Geraldine Seydoux (Addgene plasmid # 17253 ; http://n2t.net/addgene:17253 ; RRID:Addgene_17253)
