>Addgene plasmid #17253 | pCM5.37 | addgene partial sequence | sequence record 23326 | 17253 with M13-F
CCGCGCTCTGAGCTCGAATTCTACAGGGTCACTAATACCATCTAAGTAGTTGGTTCATAGTGACTGCATA
TGTTGTGTTTTACAGTATTATGTAGTCTGTTTTTTATGCAAAATCTAATTTAATATATTGATATTTATAT
CATTTTACGTTTCTCGTTCAACTTTCTTGTACAAAGTGGGATAAGAGCTCCGCATCGGCCGCTGTCATCA
GATCGCCATCTCGCGCCCGTGCCTCTGACTTCTAAGTCCAATTACTCTTCAACATCCCTACATGCTCTTT
CTCCCTGTGCTCCCACCCCCTATTTTTGTTATTATCAAAAAACTTCTCTTAATTTCTTTGTTTTTTAGCT
TCTTTTAAGTCACCTCTAACAATGAAATTGTGTAGATTCAAAAATAGAATTAATTCGTAATAAAAAGTCG
AAAAAAATTGTGCTCCCTCCCCCCATTAATAATAATTCTATCCCAAAATCTACACAATGTTCTGTGTACA
CTTCTTATGTTTTTTACTTCTGATAAATTTTTTTGAAACATCATAGAAAAAACCGCACACAAAATACCTT
ATCATATGTTACGTTTCAGTTTATGACCGCAATTTTTATTTCTTCGCACGTCTGGGCCTCTCATGACGTC
AAATCATGCTCATCGTGAAAAAGTTTTGGAGTATTTTTGGAATTTTTCAATCANGTGAAAAGTTTATGAA
ATTAATTTTCCTGCTTTTGCTTTTNGGGGTTNCCCCTATGGTTNGTCANGATTTCGAGGACGGCGTTTTT
CTGGCTAAATCACAGGTATNGANGAGCC
